Addgene plasmid #196807: pGG-PIP69
Purpose: Contains CAD5 promoter
Depositing lab: Marc Somssich. Depositing organization: University of Melbourne. Publication: Resolving spatially distinct phytohormone response zones in Arabidopsis thaliana roots colonized by Fusarium oxysporum. Calabria J, Wang L, Rast-Somssich MI, Chen HW, Watt M, Persson S, Andersen TG, Idnurm A, Somssich M. J Exp Bot. 2025 Jan 17:erae516. doi: 10.1093/jxb/erae516. PubMed 39823275.
Backbone
  Vector backbone: pGGA000
  Total vector size (bp): 3818
  Vector type: GreenGate (GG) Entry Vector
Growth in bacteria
  Bacterial resistance: Ampicillin, 100 μg/mL
  Growth temperature: 37°C
  Growth strain: DH5alpha
  Copy number: High Copy
Gene/Insert
  Gene/Insert name: CINNAMYL ALCOHOL DEHYDROGENASE 5 (alt names: CAD5; AT4G34230)
  Species: A. thaliana (mustard weed)
  Insert size (bp): 1134
  Entrez Gene: CAD5 (a.k.a. AT4G34230, ATCAD5, CAD-5, F10M10.11, cinnamyl alcohol dehydrogenase 5)
Terms and licenses: Academic/Nonprofit Terms; Industry Terms: Not Available to Industry
Depositor comments: Please visit https://doi.org/10.1101/2022.12.20.521292 for bioRxiv preprint.
How to cite: pGG-PIP69 was a gift from Marc Somssich (Addgene plasmid # 196807 ; http://n2t.net/addgene:196807 ; RRID:Addgene_196807)
