[The description below was written by a language model from this plasmid's Addgene catalogue record and pLannotate feature annotations shown in this document.]
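Description:
pGG-PIP69 is a GreenGate entry vector built on the pGGA000 backbone, the module position that in the GreenGate Golden Gate cloning system conventionally holds plant promoters. The 3,818 bp plasmid is a simple bacterial cloning vector. It replicates in E. coli from a high-copy ColE1/pUC-type origin and is selected with ampicillin through the bla β-lactamase gene under its own promoter. The remaining annotated backbone elements are typical remnants of a pUC/pGEM-style cloning vector: a lac promoter with its CAP binding site and operator, fragments of lacI and lacZα, short bom and rop fragments, and SP6 and T7 phage promoters that face each other across the cloning region.

The payload is a 1,134 bp fragment recorded as the promoter of Arabidopsis thaliana CINNAMYL ALCOHOL DEHYDROGENASE 5 (CAD5, AT4G34230), a gene of the lignin monomer biosynthesis pathway. The automated annotation does not label this insert, but it fits the roughly 1.2 kb unannotated stretch between the SP6 and T7 promoters. The 17 bp "CUP1 promoter" fragment called inside that stretch is most likely a chance match rather than a functional yeast element. The plasmid contains no coding sequence, reporter, terminator or plant selection marker, so it is not an expression construct on its own.

It instead serves as a promoter donor. In a GreenGate assembly, type IIS digestion would release the CAD5 promoter so it can be ligated in order with other entry modules (tags, coding sequences or reporters, terminators, resistance cassettes) into a plant transformation destination vector. The associated publication concerns spatially distinct phytohormone response zones in Arabidopsis roots colonised by Fusarium oxysporum, which suggests use in promoter-driven reporter lines, although the record does not describe specific downstream constructs.
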