Features (pLannotate 1.2.2; 13 found; start..end, strand, type, name):
     96..200     +  promoter       AmpR promoter: bla
    201..1061    +  CDS            AmpR: β-lactamase; bla; confers resistance to ampicillin, carbenicillin, and related antibiotics
   1232..1820    +  rep_origin     ori: high-copy-number ColE1/pMB1/pBR322/pUC origin of replication
   2003..2095    +  CDS            lacI (fragment): lac repressor; lacI; The lac repressor binds to the lac operator to inhibit transcription in E. coli. This inhibition can be relieved by adding lactose or isopropyl-β-D-thiogalactopyranoside (IPTG).
   2108..2129    +  protein_bind   CAP binding site: CAP binding activates transcription in the presence of cAMP. E. coli catabolite activator protein
   2144..2174    +  promoter       lac promoter: promoter for the E. coli lac operon
   2182..2198    +  protein_bind   lac operator: The lac repressor binds to the lac operator to inhibit transcription in E. coli. This inhibition can be relieved by adding lactose or isopropyl-β-D-thiogalactopyranoside (IPTG). lac repressor encoded by lacI
   2212..2230    +  promoter       SP6 promoter: promoter for bacteriophage SP6 RNA polymerase
   3121..3137    -  promoter       CUP1 promoter (fragment): S. cerevisiae CUP1; inducible metallothionein promoter, regulated by Cu2+
   3405..3423    -  promoter       T7 promoter: promoter for bacteriophage T7 RNA polymerase
   3425..3577    +  CDS            lacZα (fragment): LacZα fragment of β-galactosidase; lacZ fragment
   3583..3682    -  misc_feature   bom (fragment): basis of mobility region from pBR322
   3784..1       -  CDS            rop (fragment) (across the origin): Rop protein, which maintains plasmids at low copy number; rop
>Addgene plasmid #196807 | pGG-PIP69 | addgene full sequence | sequence record 396371 | Addgene NGS Result
GACGAAAGGGCCTCGTGATACGCCTATTTTTATAGGTTAATGTCATGATAATAATGGTTTCTTAGACGTC
AGGTGGCACTTTTCGGGGAAATGTGCGCGGAACCCCTATTTGTTTATTTTTCTAAATACATTCAAATATG
TATCCGCTCATGAGACAATAACCCTGATAAATGCTTCAATAATATTGAAAAAGGAAGAGTATGAGTATTC
AACATTTCCGTGTCGCCCTTATTCCCTTTTTTGCGGCATTTTGCCTTCCTGTTTTTGCTCACCCAGAAAC
GCTGGTGAAAGTAAAAGATGCTGAAGATCAGTTGGGTGCACGAGTGGGTTACATCGAACTGGATCTCAAC
AGCGGTAAGATCCTTGAGAGTTTTCGCCCCGAAGAACGTTTTCCAATGATGAGCACTTTTAAAGTTCTGC
TATGTGGCGCGGTATTATCCCGTATTGACGCCGGGCAAGAGCAACTCGGTCGCCGCATACACTATTCTCA
GAATGACTTGGTTGAGTACTCACCAGTCACAGAAAAGCATCTTACGGATGGCATGACAGTAAGAGAATTA
TGCAGTGCTGCCATAACCATGAGTGATAACACTGCGGCCAACTTACTTCTGACAACGATCGGAGGACCGA
AGGAGCTAACCGCTTTTTTGCACAACATGGGGGATCATGTAACTCGCCTTGATCGTTGGGAACCGGAGCT
GAATGAAGCCATACCAAACGACGAGCGTGACACCACGATGCCTGTAGCAATGGCAACAACGTTGCGCAAA
CTATTAACTGGCGAACTACTTACTCTAGCTTCCCGGCAACAATTAATAGACTGGATGGAGGCGGATAAAG
TTGCAGGACCACTTCTGCGCTCGGCCCTTCCGGCTGGCTGGTTTATTGCTGATAAATCTGGAGCCGGTGA
GCGTGGCTCTCGAGGTATCATTGCAGCACTGGGGCCAGATGGTAAGCCCTCCCGTATCGTAGTTATCTAC
ACGACGGGGAGTCAGGCAACTATGGATGAACGAAATAGACAGATCGCTGAGATAGGTGCCTCACTGATTA
AGCATTGGTAACTGTCAGACCAAGTTTACTCATATATACTTTAGATTGATTTAAAACTTCATTTTTAATT
TAAAAGGATCTAGGTGAAGATCCTTTTTGATAATCTCATGACCAAAATCCCTTAACGTGAGTTTTCGTTC
CACTGAGCGTCAGACCCCGTAGAAAAGATCAAAGGATCTTCTTGAGATCCTTTTTTTCTGCGCGTAATCT
GCTGCTTGCAAACAAAAAAACCACCGCTACCAGCGGTGGTTTGTTTGCCGGATCAAGAGCTACCAACTCT
TTTTCCGAAGGTAACTGGCTTCAGCAGAGCGCAGATACCAAATACTGTTCTTCTAGTGTAGCCGTAGTTA
GGCCACCACTTCAAGAACTCTGTAGCACCGCCTACATACCTCGCTCTGCTAATCCTGTTACCAGTGGCTG
CTGCCAGTGGCGATAAGTCGTGTCTTACCGGGTTGGACTCAAGACGATAGTTACCGGATAAGGCGCAGCG
GTCGGGCTGAACGGGGGGTTCGTGCACACAGCCCAGCTTGGAGCGAACGACCTACACCGAACTGAGATAC
CTACAGCGTGAGCTATGAGAAAGCGCCACGCTTCCCGAAGGGAGAAAGGCGGACAGGTATCCGGTAAGCG
GCAGGGTCGGAACAGGAGAGCGCACGAGGGAGCTTCCAGGGGGAAACGCCTGGTATCTTTATAGTCCTGT
CGGGTTTCGCCACCTCTGACTTGAGCGTCGATTTTTGTGATGCTCGTCAGGGGGGCGGAGCCTATGGAAA
AACGCCAGCAACGCGGCCTTTTTACGGTTCCTGGCCTTTTGCTGGCCTTTTGCTCACATGTTCTTTCCTG
CGTTATCCCCTGATTCTGTGGATAACCGTATTACCGCCTTTGAGTGAGCTGATACCGCTCGCCGCAGCCG
AACGACCGAGCGCAGCGAGTCAGTGAGCGAGGAAGCGGAAGAGCGCCCAATACGCAAACCGCCTCTCCCC
GCGCGTTGGCCGATTCATTAATGCAGCTGGCACGACAGGTTTCCCGACTGGAAAGCGGGCAGTGAGCGCA
ACGCAATTAATGTGAGTTAGCTCACTCATTAGGCACCCCAGGCTTTACACTTTATGCTTCCGGCTCGTAT
GTTGTGTGGAATTGTGAGCGGATAACAATTTCACACGAGCTATTTAGGTGACACTATAGAAGTGAAGCTT
GGTCTCAACCTGACTTGGGTTCAGTTAAAAATCTCAAATTGGAGACATTATTGGTGTTTATATATTTGAG
AGAGAGAGCCAGAGAGGAGACGTTGAATTGAATGAAGGGTGTGGTCGGAAGAGAAGACGTGTAGAAGAGA
CGAGACAAGTAAATTTAAGCATTGGCCCCATTTACAGCCACAAGTCCGCTACAACAAATTATTTCCAAGA
AACTCTGAGATAACGTCGTGATGAAACGGCTCATGCTGCTGTTGTGATTCGTGAATTAGAGGTTTATCTT
TTGGGTTTTTGAATGTTACTTAATTGGACGGTCGATTTTTCAAACTGGGTGTGAAATGTGAATGGGTCAT
TCATAATGGGCTTTTGTTTTAATGTGAAGCCATTCACACACTCTTTGTCCTTCTTTTCTATTATTCATAA
CTGTCACTCTTTGTTCTTCGAAATAGTAAAGAGCAAATCGATTCTTTGTTGATCTGGGCCGTAAAATTTC
CATGGTTGTGGGAAGTATTCTCGCAGCTGATCTGGGCCGTCAATGCTACAGTTTCATGTCAGAGAGAGGT
CAAGAATCAACACGTGGCCAACCATGATTTTAAACCAAAGCAAACACACGATTAGACCCCACATTGTTTG
TTCACCAACCCCCGTGGACCCTCCTTTAGCCGACGTGTCCACGTCAATAGTGGTTTTTCTTCCTTTCAAA
GTACACAAATTCCATTCTTTCTCATTTTACTTTTTGGATTACGTTGTTGTTATAAACTGGTAAAATGAAT
TATGAATGCAAATAAATTTCATTTAAGTTTTGTTGGCTTCTAATATTTTTTTCACCTAAAATTCTAATAA
ACTACACAGCCATGAGCCATCGTATGAAAAGAAGAAGAAAAAAAATGTCTTTTTCTAGAAGGATCTTTCA
ACGACTAAAAAAGATTTTAAGCTTTTGACTAATTTTGTCAATAATATACACAAATTTACACTCAATTATA
GCCATCAAATGTGTGCTATGCAGAAACACCAATTATTTCATCACACATACGCATACGTTACGTTTCCAAC
TTTCTCTATATATATATATAGTAATACACACACATAAACAGCAAAAGCGTGAAAGCAGCAGATCAAGATA
AGAAAGAAGAAAGAATCATCAAAAACATGAGACCGAATTCTCGCCCTATAGTGAGTCGTATTACCTGGCC
GTCGTTTTACAACGTCGTGACTGGGAAAACCCTGGCGTTACCCAACTTAATCGCCTTGCAGCACATCCCC
CTTTCGCCAGCTGGCGTAATAGCGAAGAGGCCCGCACCGATCGCCCTTCCCAACAGTTGCGCAGCCTGAA
TGGCGAATGGCGCCTGATGCGGTATTTTCTCCTTACGCATCTGTGCGGTATTTCACACCGCATATGGTGC
ACTCTCAGTACAATCTGCTCTGATGCCGCATAGTTAAGCCAGCCCCGACACCCGCCAACACCCGCTGACG
CGCCCTGACGGGCTTGTCTGCTCCCGGCATCCGCTTACAGACAAGCTGTGACCGTCTCCGGGAGCTGCAT
GTGTCAGAGGTTTTCACCGTCATCACCGAAACGCGCGA
